>Addgene plasmid #100554 | AAVS1_sgRNA | addgene full sequence | sequence record 193873 | Addgene NGS Result
AAAATCGACGCTCAAGTCAGAGGTGGCGAAACCCGACAGGACTATAAAGATACCAGGCGTTTCCCCCTGG
AAGCTCCCTCGTGCGCTCTCCTGTTCCGACCCTGCCGCTTACCGGATACCTGTCCGCCTTTCTCCCTTCG
GGAAGCGTGGCGCTTTCTCATAGCTCACGCTGTAGGTATCTCAGTTCGGTGTAGGTCGTTCGCTCCAAGC
TGGGCTGTGTGCACGAACCCCCCGTTCAGCCCGACCGCTGCGCCTTATCCGGTAACTATCGTCTTGAGTC
CAACCCGGTAAGACACGACTTATCGCCACTGGCAGCAGCCACTGGTAACAGGATTAGCAGAGCGAGGTAT
GTAGGCGGTGCTACAGAGTTCTTGAAGTGGTGGCCTAACTACGGCTACACTAGAAGAACAGTATTTGGTA
TCTGCGCTCTGCTGAAGCCAGTTACCTTCGGAAAAAGAGTTGGTAGCTCTTGATCCGGCAAACAAACCAC
CGCTGGTAGCGGTGGTTTTTTTGTTTGCAAGCAGCAGATTACGCGCAGAAAAAAAGGATCTCAAGAAGAT
CCTTTGATCTTTTCTACGGGGTCTGACGCTCAGTGGAACGAAAACTCACGTTAAGGGATTTTGGTCATGA
GATTATCAAAAAGGATCTTCACCTAGATCCTTTTAAATTAAAAATGAAGTTTTAGCACGTGTCAGTCCTG
CTCCTCGGCCACGAAGTGCACGCAGTTGCCGGCCGGGTCGCGCAGGGCGAACTCCCGCCCCCACGGCTGC
TCGCCGATCTCGGTCATGGCCGGCCCGGAGGCGTCCCGGAAGTTCGTGGACACGACCTCCGACCACTCGG
CGTACAGCTCGTCCAGGCCGCGCACCCACACCCAGGCCAGGGTGTTGTCCGGCACCACCTGGTCCTGGAC
CGCGCTGATGAACAGGGTCACGTCGTCCCGGACCACACCGGCGAAGTCGTCCTCCACGAAGTCCCGGGAG
AACCCGAGCCGGTCGGTCCAGAACTCGACCGCTCCGGCGACGTCGCGCGCGGTGAGCACCGGAACGGCAC
TGGTCAACTTGGCCATGGTGGCCCTCCTCACGTGCTATTATTGAAGCATTTATCAGGGTTATTGTCTCAT
GAGCGGATACATATTTGAATGTATTTAGAAAAATAAACAAATAGGGGTTCCGCGCACATTTCCCCGAAAA
GTGCCACCTGATGCGGTGTGAAATACCGCACAGATGCGTAAGGAGAAAATACCGCATCAGGAAATTGTAA
GCGTTAATAATTCAGAAGAACTCGTCAAGAAGGCGATAGAAGGCGATGCGCTGCGAATCGGGAGCGGCGA
TACCGTAAAGCACGAGGAAGCGGTCAGCCCATTCGCCGCCAAGCTCTTCAGCAATATCACGGGTAGCCAA
CGCTATGTCCTGATAGCGGTCCGCCACACCCAGCCGGCCACAGTCGATGAATCCAGAAAAGCGGCCATTT
TCCACCATGATATTCGGCAAGCAGGCATCGCCATGGGTCACGACGAGATCCTCGCCGTCGGGCATGCTCG
CCTTGAGCCTGGCGAACAGTTCGGCTGGCGCGAGCCCCTGATGCTCTTCGTCCAGATCATCCTGATCGAC
AAGACCGGCTTCCATCCGAGTACGTGCTCGCTCGATGCGATGTTTCGCTTGGTGGTCGAATGGGCAGGTA
GCCGGATCAAGCGTATGCAGCCGCCGCATTGCATCAGCCATGATGGATACTTTCTCGGCAGGAGCAAGGT
GAGATGACAGGAGATCCTGCCCCGGCACTTCGCCCAATAGCAGCCAGTCCCTTCCCGCTTCAGTGACAAC
GTCGAGCACAGCTGCGCAAGGAACGCCCGTCGTGGCCAGCCACGATAGCCGCGCTGCCTCGTCTTGCAGT
TCATTCAGGGCACCGGACAGGTCGGTCTTGACAAAAAGAACCGGGCGCCCCTGCGCTGACAGCCGGAACA
CGGCGGCATCAGAGCAGCCGATTGTCTGTTGTGCCCAGTCATAGCCGAATAGCCTCTCCACCCAAGCGGC
CGGAGAACCTGCGTGCAATCCATCTTGTTCAATCATGCGAAACGATCCTCATCCTGTCTCTTGATCAGAG
CTTGATCCCCTGCGCCATCAGATCCTTGGCGGCAAGAAAGCCATCCAGTTTACTTTGCAGGGCTTCCCAA
CCTTACCAGAGGGCGCCCCAGCTGGCAATTCCGGTTCGCTTGCTGTCCATAAAACCGCCCAGTCTAGCTA
TCGCCATGTAAGCCCACTGCAAGCTACCTGCTTTCTCTTTGCGCTTGCGTTTTCCCTTGTCCAGATAGCC
CAGTAGCTGACATTCATCCGGGGTCAGCACCGTTTCTGCGGACTGGCTTTCTACGTGAAAAGGATCTAGG
TGAAGATCCTTTTTGATAATCTCATGCCTGACATTTATATTCCCCAGAACATCAGGTTAATGGCGTTTTT
GATGTCATTTTCGCGGTGGCTGAGATCAGCCACTTCTTCCCCGATAACGGAGACCGGCACACTGGCCATA
TCGGTGGTCATCATGCGCCAGCTTTCATCCCCGATATGCACCACCGGGTAAAGTTCACGGGAGACTTTAT
CTGACAGCAGACGTGCACTGGCCAGGGGGATCACCATCCGTCGCCCCGGCGTGTCAATAATATCACTCTG
TACATCCACAAACAGACGATAACGGCTCTCTCTTTTATAGGTGTAAACCTTAAACTGCCGTACGTATAGG
CTGCGCAACTGTTGGGAAGGGCGATCGGTGCGGGCCTCTTCGCTATTACGCCAGCTGGCGAAAGGGGGAT
GTGCTGCAAGGCGATTAAGTTGGGTAACGCCAGGGTTTTCCCAGTCACGACGTTGTAAAACGACGGCCAG
TGAATTGTAATACGACTCACTATAGGGCGAATTGGGCCCTCTAGATGCATGCTCGAGCGGCCGCCAGTGT
GATGGATATCTGCAGAATTCGCCCTTTGTACAAAAAAGCAGGCTTTAAAGGAACCAATTCAGTCGACTGG
ATCCGGTACCAAGGTCGGGCAGGAAGAGGGCCTATTTCCCATGATTCCTTCATATTTGCATATACGATAC
AAGGCTGTTAGAGAGATAATTAGAATTAATTTGACTGTAAACACAAAGATATTAGTACAAAATACGTGAC
GTAGAAAGTAATAATTTCTTGGGTAGTTTGCAGTTTTAAAATTATGTTTTAAAATGGACTATCATATGCT
TACCGTAACTTGAAAGTATTTCGATTTCTTGGCTTTATATATCTTGTGGAAAGGACGAAACACCGGGGCC
ACTAGGGACAGGATGTTTTAGAGCTAGAAATAGCAAGTTAAAATAAGGCTAGTCCGTTATCAACTTGAAA
AAGTGGCACCGAGTCGGTGCTTTTTTTCTAGACCCAGCTTTCTTGTACAAAGTTGGCATTAAAGGGCGAA
TTCCAGCACACTGGCGGCCGTTACTAGTGGATCCGAGCTCGGTACCAAGCTTGATGCATAGCTTGAGTAT
TCTATAGTGTCACCTAAATAGCTTGGCGTAATCATGGTCATAGCTGTTTCCTGTGTGAAATTGTTATCCG
CTCACAATTCCACACAACATACGAGCCGGAAGCATAAAGTGTAAAGCCTGGGGTGCCTAATGAGTGAGCT
AACTCACATTAATTGCGTTGCGCTCACTGCCCGCTTTCCAGTCGGGAAACCTGTCGTGCCAGCTGCATTA
ATGAATCGGCCAACGCGCGGGGAGAGGCGGTTTGCGTATTGGGCGCTCTTCCGCTTCCTCGCTCACTGAC
TCGCTGCGCTCGGTCGTTCGGCTGCGGCGAGCGGTATCAGCTCACTCAAAGGCGGTAATACGGTTATCCA
CAGAATCAGGGGATAACGCAGGAAAGAACATGTGAGCAAAAGGCCAGCAAAAGGCCAGGAACCGTAAAAA
GGCCGCGTTGCTGGCGTTTTTCCATAGGCTCCGCCCCCCTGACGAGCATCACA
Features (pLannotate 1.2.2; 18 found; start..end, strand, type, name):
    692..1066    -  CDS            BleoR: antibiotic-binding protein; Sh ble from Streptoalloteichus hindustanus; confers resistance to bleomycin, phleomycin, and Zeocin™
   1086..1174    -  promoter       AmpR promoter (fragment): bla
   1201..1251    +  misc_feature   bom (fragment): basis of mobility region from pBR322
   1272..2066    -  CDS            NeoR/KanR: aminoglycoside phosphotransferase from Tn5; aph(3')-II (or nptII); confers resistance to neomycin, kanamycin, and G418 (Geneticin®)
   2098..2367    -  CDS            tnpA (fragment): TN5P_ECOLX - Also known as tnp. Experimental evidence at protein level: Swiss-Prot protein existence level 1. Mediates transposition of transposon Tn5 by a 'cut and paste' mechanism. First, the monomeric transposase binds the 19 bp inverted DNA repeats flanking the transposon. Then, dimerization of the DNA- bound transposase creates a synaptic DNA complex. After nicking of the first DNA strand, excision of the transposon proceeds through a series of intermediates. The transposase then mediates the insertion of the transposon at a new site by strand transfer. The activity of the wild- type tran
   2415..2718    -  CDS            ccdB (fragment): CcdB, a bacterial toxin that poisons DNA gyrase; ccdB; Plasmids containing the ccdB gene cannot be propagated in standard E. coli strains.
   2728..2875    -  CDS            lacZα (fragment): LacZα fragment of β-galactosidase; lacZ fragment
   2878..2896    +  promoter       T7 promoter: promoter for bacteriophage T7 RNA polymerase
   2965..2984    +  protein_bind   attB1 (fragment): mutant version of attB; recombination site for the Gateway® BP reaction BP Clonase™
   3036..3276    +  promoter       U6 promoter: RNA polymerase III promoter for human U6 snRNA
   3305..3380    +  misc_RNA       gRNA scaffold: guide RNA scaffold for the Streptococcus pyogenes CRISPR/Cas9 system
   3392..3413    -  protein_bind   attB2 (fragment): mutant version of attB; recombination site for the Gateway® BP reaction BP Clonase™
   3501..3519    -  promoter       SP6 promoter: promoter for bacteriophage SP6 RNA polymerase
   3561..3577    -  protein_bind   lac operator: The lac repressor binds to the lac operator to inhibit transcription in E. coli. This inhibition can be relieved by adding lactose or isopropyl-β-D-thiogalactopyranoside (IPTG). lac repressor encoded by lacI
   3585..3615    -  promoter       lac promoter: promoter for the E. coli lac operon
   3630..3651    -  protein_bind   CAP binding site: CAP binding activates transcription in the presence of cAMP. E. coli catabolite activator protein
   3664..3756    -  CDS            lacI (fragment): lac repressor; lacI; The lac repressor binds to the lac operator to inhibit transcription in E. coli. This inhibition can be relieved by adding lactose or isopropyl-β-D-thiogalactopyranoside (IPTG).
   3939..554     -  rep_origin     ori (across the origin): high-copy-number ColE1/pMB1/pBR322/pUC origin of replication
