[The description below was written by a language model from this plasmid's Addgene catalogue record and pLannotate feature annotations shown in this document.]
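Description:
AAVS1_sgRNA is a small (about 4 kb) bacterial plasmid for expressing a single guide RNA in mammalian cells. It was built by Gibson assembly in the gRNA_cloning_vector backbone. It replicates in E. coli from a high-copy ColE1/pUC-type origin and is selected with kanamycin through the Tn5-derived NeoR/KanR aminoglycoside phosphotransferase gene. The feature table also finds a BleoR (Sh ble) coding sequence. No mammalian promoter is annotated for either marker, so the record does not support their use for selection in mammalian cells.

The payload is a compact RNA polymerase III cassette. A human U6 promoter drives a 20-nucleotide spacer directed against AAVS1, which is commonly used as a "safe harbor" site in the human genome, and the spacer is fused to the Streptococcus pyogenes Cas9 guide RNA scaffold. The plasmid carries no Cas9 gene, so the nuclease must be supplied from a separate construct or cell line.

The cassette is flanked by partial attB1 and attB2 sites and sits within the remains of a TOPO-style cloning region. That region includes T7 and SP6 promoters, the lac promoter, operator and CAP site, and fragments of lacZα, ccdB, lacI and the Tn5 transposase. These appear to be backbone leftovers rather than working parts of the design. The M13 forward and reverse primer sites listed in the record allow the insert to be sequenced.

The associated publication concerns rapidly inducible Cas9 and a droplet digital PCR assay for double-strand breaks used to study editing kinetics. This suggests the plasmid was used to direct Cas9 cleavage to a well-characterised genomic locus in those experiments.
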