Addgene plasmid #100554: AAVS1_sgRNA
Purpose: Expresses AAVS1 sgRNA. Target sequence: GGGGCCACTAGGGACAGGAT
Depositing lab: Dustin Maly. Publication: Rapidly inducible Cas9 and DSB-ddPCR to probe editing kinetics. Rose JC, Stephany JJ, Valente WJ, Trevillian BM, Dang HV, Bielas JH, Maly DJ, Fowler DM. Nat Methods. 2017 Jul 24. doi: 10.1038/nmeth.4368. PubMed 28737741.
Backbone
  Vector backbone: gRNA_cloning_vector (#41824)
Growth in bacteria
  Bacterial resistance: Kanamycin, 50 μg/mL
  Growth temperature: 37°C
  Growth strain: DH5alpha
  Copy number: Unknown
Gene/Insert
  Gene/Insert name: AAVS1 sgRNA
  gRNA/shRNA sequence: GGGGCCACTAGGGACAGGAT
  Promoter: U6
  Cloning method: Gibson Cloning
  Sequencing primers: 5′ M13F; 3′ M13R
Terms and licenses: Academic/Nonprofit Terms; Industry Terms: Not Available to Industry
How to cite: AAVS1_sgRNA was a gift from Dustin Maly (Addgene plasmid # 100554 ; http://n2t.net/addgene:100554 ; RRID:Addgene_100554)
